Addgene plasmid #41000: pcDNA5/FRT/TO-neo (1795)
Purpose: (Empty Backbone)
Depositing lab: Jonathon Pines. Depositing organization: Gurdon Institute.
Backbone
  Vector backbone: pcDNA5/FRT/TO
  Backbone manufacturer: Invitrogen
  Modifications to backbone: HygroR replaced with NeoR
  Vector type: Mammalian Expression
  Promoter: CMV
  Selectable markers: Neomycin (select with G418)
Growth in bacteria
  Bacterial resistance: Ampicillin, 100 μg/mL
  Growth temperature: 37°C
  Growth strain: DH5alpha
  Copy number: Unknown
Gene/Insert
  Cloning method: Restriction Enzyme
  Sequencing primers: 5′ LNCX; 3′ BGH-rev
Terms and licenses: Academic/Nonprofit Terms; Industry Terms: Not Available to Industry
Depositor comments: The Hygromycin resistance cassette in pcDNA5/FRT/TO has been replaced with the Neomycin resistance casette from pEGFP-N1. This plasmid can be used to create inducible stable cell lines with the FRT T-Rex system in RPE cells (RPE cells are Hygromycin resistant due to immortalization with telomerase and therefore unmodified pcDNA5/FRT/TO (originally conferring Hygromycin resistance) cannot be used.).
How to cite: pcDNA5/FRT/TO-neo (1795) was a gift from Jonathon Pines (Addgene plasmid # 41000 ; http://n2t.net/addgene:41000 ; RRID:Addgene_41000)
