[The description below was written by a language model from this plasmid's Addgene catalogue record and pLannotate feature annotations shown in this document.]
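Description:
pcDNA5/FRT/TO-neo (1795) is an empty mammalian expression backbone derived from Invitrogen's pcDNA5/FRT/TO, in which the hygromycin resistance cassette has been replaced with the neomycin resistance cassette taken from pEGFP-N1. It is maintained in E. coli through a high-copy ColE1/pUC-type origin and an ampicillin resistance gene (β-lactamase with its own promoter). The roughly 4.9 kb sequence also carries remnants of an f1 origin and lac regulatory elements, which are typical backbone leftovers.

The expression unit consists of the CMV immediate early enhancer and promoter, followed directly by short tet operator sequences. The annotation software labels these as PLtetO-1 and TRE3GV fragments, but they correspond to the tandem TetO sites of the "TO" design. In cells that express the Tet repressor, transcription is blocked until tetracycline or doxycycline is added. A gap between the operators and the bGH polyadenylation signal marks the cloning region, where a gene of interest is inserted by restriction cloning; no insert is present.

Downstream, an FRT site sits immediately before the NeoR/KanR coding sequence, which is followed by an SV40 poly(A) signal. No complete promoter is annotated upstream of this marker. This matches the Flp-In principle, in which FLP-mediated recombination at a genomic FRT site places the marker under a resident promoter, so that G418 resistance reports correct single-copy integration.

According to the depositor, the plasmid is intended for making inducible stable lines with the FRT/T-REx system in RPE cells. These cells are already hygromycin resistant because of their telomerase immortalization, so the original hygromycin-based vector cannot be used.
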