Features (pLannotate 1.2.2; 20 found; start..end, strand, type, name):
      7..386     +  enhancer       CMV enhancer: human cytomegalovirus immediate early enhancer
    387..590     +  promoter       CMV promoter: human cytomegalovirus (CMV) immediate early promoter
    592..611     +  promoter       PLtetO-1 promoter (fragment): modified phage lambda PL promoter with tet operator sites (Lutz and Bujard, 1997)
    613..632     +  promoter       PLtetO-1 promoter (fragment): modified phage lambda PL promoter with tet operator sites (Lutz and Bujard, 1997)
    640..673     +  promoter       TRE3GV promoter (fragment): 3rd-generation Tet-responsive promoter that can be activated by binding of Tet-On® 3G, optimized for retroviral and lentiviral vectors
    867..1091    +  polyA_signal   bGH poly(A) signal: bovine growth hormone polyadenylation signal
   1095..1116    +  promoter       SV40 promoter (fragment): SV40 enhancer and early promoter
   1137..1370    +  rep_origin     f1 ori (fragment) (sequence partly withheld): f1 bacteriophage origin of replication; arrow indicates direction of (+) strand synthesis
   1375..1422    +  protein_bind   FRT: FLP-mediated recombination occurs in the 8-bp core sequence TCTAGAAA (Turan and Bode, 2011). FLP recombinase from the Saccharomyces cerevisiae 2μ plasmid
   1430..2221    +  CDS            NeoR/KanR: aminoglycoside phosphotransferase from Tn5; aph(3')-II (or nptII); confers resistance to neomycin, kanamycin, and G418 (Geneticin®)
   2231..2356    +  CDS            ble (fragment): BLE_KLEPN - Experimental evidence at protein level: Swiss-Prot protein existence level 1. Binding protein with a strong affinity to the bleomycin family of antibiotics. Binds to CL990; an antimitotic-antibiotic compound. From Klebsiella pneumoniae.
   2351..2472    +  polyA_signal   SV40 poly(A) signal: SV40 polyadenylation signal
   2545..2561    -  protein_bind   lac operator: The lac repressor binds to the lac operator to inhibit transcription in E. coli. This inhibition can be relieved by adding lactose or isopropyl-β-D-thiogalactopyranoside (IPTG). lac repressor encoded by lacI
   2569..2599    -  promoter       lac promoter: promoter for the E. coli lac operon
   2614..2635    -  protein_bind   CAP binding site: CAP binding activates transcription in the presence of cAMP. E. coli catabolite activator protein
   2648..2740    -  CDS            lacI (fragment): lac repressor; lacI; The lac repressor binds to the lac operator to inhibit transcription in E. coli. This inhibition can be relieved by adding lactose or isopropyl-β-D-thiogalactopyranoside (IPTG).
   2923..3511    -  rep_origin     ori: high-copy-number ColE1/pMB1/pBR322/pUC origin of replication
   3682..4542    -  CDS            AmpR: β-lactamase; bla; confers resistance to ampicillin, carbenicillin, and related antibiotics
   4543..4647    -  promoter       AmpR promoter: bla
   4706..4758    -  misc_feature   bom (fragment): basis of mobility region from pBR322
>Addgene plasmid #41000 | pcDNA5/FRT/TO-neo (1795) | addgene full sequence | sequence record 251679 | Addgene NGS Result
CGCGTTGACATTGATTATTGACTAGTTATTAATAGTAATCAATTACGGGGTCATTAGTTCATAGCCCATA
TATGGAGTTCCGCGTTACATAACTTACGGTAAATGGCCCGCCTGGCTGACCGCCCAACGACCCCCGCCCA
TTGACGTCAATAATGACGTATGTTCCCATAGTAACGCCAATAGGGACTTTCCATTGACGTCAATGGGTGG
AGTATTTACGGTAAACTGCCCACTTGGCAGTACATCAAGTGTATCATATGCCAAGTACGCCCCCTATTGA
CGTCAATGACGGTAAATGGCCCGCCTGGCATTATGCCCAGTACATGACCTTATGGGACTTTCCTACTTGG
CAGTACATCTACGTATTAGTCATCGCTATTACCATGGTGATGCGGTTTTGGCAGTACATCAATGGGCGTG
GATAGCGGTTTGACTCACGGGGATTTCCAAGTCTCCACCCCATTGACGTCAATGGGAGTTTGTTTTGGCA
CCAAAATCAACGGGACTTTCCAAAATGTCGTAACAACTCCGCCCCATTGACGCAAATGGGCGGTAGGCGT
GTACGGTGGGAGGTCTATATAAGCAGAGCTCTCCCTATCAGTGATAGAGATCTCCCTATCAGTGATAGAG
ATCGTCGACGAGCTCGTTTAGTGAACCGTCAGATCGCCTGGAGACGCCATCCACGCTGTTTTGACCTCCA
TAGAAGACACCGGGACCGATCCAGCCTCCGGACTCTAGCGTTTAAACTTAAGCTTGGTACCGAGCTCGGA
TCCACTAGTCCAGTGTGGTGGAATTCTGCAGATATCCAGCACAGTGGCGGCCGCTCGAGTCTAGAGGGCC
CGTTTAAACCCGCTGATCAGCCTCGACTGTGCCTTCTAGTTGCCAGCCATCTGTTGTTTGCCCCTCCCCC
GTGCCTTCCTTGACCCTGGAAGGTGCCACTCCCACTGTCCTTTCCTAATAAAATGAGGAAATTGCATCGC
ATTGTCTGAGTAGGTGTCATTCTATTCTGGGGGGTGGGGTGGGGCAGGACAGCAAGGGGGAGGATTGGGA
AGACAATAGCAGGCATGCTGGGGATGCGGTGGGCTCTATGGCTTCTGAGGCGGAAAGAACCAGCTGGGGC
TCTAGGGGGTATCCCC
[124 nt withheld, positions 1137-1260]
C
[91 nt withheld, positions 1262-1352]
AGGGTGATGGTTCACGTACCTAGAAGTTCCTATTCCGAAGTTCCTATTCTCTAGAAAGTATAGGAACTTC
CTTGGCCATTGAACAAGATGGATTGCACGCAGGTTCTCCGGCCGCTTGGGTGGAGAGGCTATTCGGCTAT
GACTGGGCACAACAGACAATCGGCTGCTCTGATGCCGCCGTGTTCCGGCTGTCAGCGCAGGGGCGCCCGG
TTCTTTTTGTCAAGACCGACCTGTCCGGTGCCCTGAATGAACTGCAAGACGAGGCAGCGCGGCTATCGTG
GCTGGCCACGACGGGCGTTCCTTGCGCAGCTGTGCTCGACGTTGTCACTGAAGCGGGAAGGGACTGGCTG
CTATTGGGCGAAGTGCCGGGGCAGGATCTCCTGTCATCTCACCTTGCTCCTGCCGAGAAAGTATCCATCA
TGGCTGATGCAATGCGGCGGCTGCATACGCTTGATCCGGCTACCTGCCCATTCGACCACCAAGCGAAACA
TCGCATCGAGCGAGCACGTACTCGGATGGAAGCCGGTCTTGTCGATCAGGATGATCTGGACGAAGAGCAT
CAGGGGCTCGCGCCAGCCGAACTGTTCGCCAGGCTCAAGGCGAGCATGCCCGACGGCGAGGATCTCGTCG
TGACCCATGGCGATGCCTGCTTGCCGAATATCATGGTGGAAAATGGCCGCTTTTCTGGATTCATCGACTG
TGGCCGGCTGGGTGTGGCGGACCGCTATCAGGACATAGCGTTGGCTACCCGTGATATTGCTGAAGAGCTT
GGCGGCGAATGGGCTGACCGCTTCCTCGTGCTTTACGGTATCGCCGCTCCCGATTCGCAGCGCATCGCCT
TCTATCGCCTTCTTGACGAGTTCTTCTGACACGTACTACGAGATTTCGATTCCACCGCCGCCTTCTATGA
AAGGTTGGGCTTCGGAATCGTTTTCCGGGACGCCGGCTGGATGATCCTCCAGCGCGGGGATCTCATGCTG
GAGTTCTTCGCCCACCCCAACTTGTTTATTGCAGCTTATAATGGTTACAAATAAAGCAATAGCATCACAA
ATTTCACAAATAAAGCATTTTTTTCACTGCATTCTAGTTGTGGTTTGTCCAAACTCATCAATGTATCTTA
TCATGTCTGTATACCGTCGACCTCTAGCTAGAGCTTGGCGTAATCATGGTCATAGCTGTTTCCTGTGTGA
AATTGTTATCCGCTCACAATTCCACACAACATACGAGCCGGAAGCATAAAGTGTAAAGCCTGGGGTGCCT
AATGAGTGAGCTAACTCACATTAATTGCGTTGCGCTCACTGCCCGCTTTCCAGTCGGGAAACCTGTCGTG
CCAGCTGCATTAATGAATCGGCCAACGCGCGGGGAGAGGCGGTTTGCGTATTGGGCGCTCTTCCGCTTCC
TCGCTCACTGACTCGCTGCGCTCGGTCGTTCGGCTGCGGCGAGCGGTATCAGCTCACTCAAAGGCGGTAA
TACGGTTATCCACAGAATCAGGGGATAACGCAGGAAAGAACATGTGAGCAAAAGGCCAGCAAAAGGCCAG
GAACCGTAAAAAGGCCGCGTTGCTGGCGTTTTTCCATAGGCTCCGCCCCCCTGACGAGCATCACAAAAAT
CGACGCTCAAGTCAGAGGTGGCGAAACCCGACAGGACTATAAAGATACCAGGCGTTTCCCCCTGGAAGCT
CCCTCGTGCGCTCTCCTGTTCCGACCCTGCCGCTTACCGGATACCTGTCCGCCTTTCTCCCTTCGGGAAG
CGTGGCGCTTTCTCATAGCTCACGCTGTAGGTATCTCAGTTCGGTGTAGGTCGTTCGCTCCAAGCTGGGC
TGTGTGCACGAACCCCCCGTTCAGCCCGACCGCTGCGCCTTATCCGGTAACTATCGTCTTGAGTCCAACC
CGGTAAGACACGACTTATCGCCACTGGCAGCAGCCACTGGTAACAGGATTAGCAGAGCGAGGTATGTAGG
CGGTGCTACAGAGTTCTTGAAGTGGTGGCCTAACTACGGCTACACTAGAAGAACAGTATTTGGTATCTGC
GCTCTGCTGAAGCCAGTTACCTTCGGAAAAAGAGTTGGTAGCTCTTGATCCGGCAAACAAACCACCGCTG
GTAGCGGTGGTTTTTTTGTTTGCAAGCAGCAGATTACGCGCAGAAAAAAAGGATCTCAAGAAGATCCTTT
GATCTTTTCTACGGGGTCTGACGCTCAGTGGAACGAAAACTCACGTTAAGGGATTTTGGTCATGAGATTA
TCAAAAAGGATCTTCACCTAGATCCTTTTAAATTAAAAATGAAGTTTTAAATCAATCTAAAGTATATATG
AGTAAACTTGGTCTGACAGTTACCAATGCTTAATCAGTGAGGCACCTATCTCAGCGATCTGTCTATTTCG
TTCATCCATAGTTGCCTGACTCCCCGTCGTGTAGATAACTACGATACGGGAGGGCTTACCATCTGGCCCC
AGTGCTGCAATGATACCGCGAGACCCACGCTCACCGGCTCCAGATTTATCAGCAATAAACCAGCCAGCCG
GAAGGGCCGAGCGCAGAAGTGGTCCTGCAACTTTATCCGCCTCCATCCAGTCTATTAATTGTTGCCGGGA
AGCTAGAGTAAGTAGTTCGCCAGTTAATAGTTTGCGCAACGTTGTTGCCATTGCTACAGGCATCGTGGTG
TCACGCTCGTCGTTTGGTATGGCTTCATTCAGCTCCGGTTCCCAACGATCAAGGCGAGTTACATGATCCC
CCATGTTGTGCAAAAAAGCGGTTAGCTCCTTCGGTCCTCCGATCGTTGTCAGAAGTAAGTTGGCCGCAGT
GTTATCACTCATGGTTATGGCAGCACTGCATAATTCTCTTACTGTCATGCCATCCGTAAGATGCTTTTCT
GTGACTGGTGAGTACTCAACCAAGTCATTCTGAGAATAGTGTATGCGGCGACCGAGTTGCTCTTGCCCGG
CGTCAATACGGGATAATACCGCGCCACATAGCAGAACTTTAAAAGTGCTCATCATTGGAAAACGTTCTTC
GGGGCGAAAACTCTCAAGGATCTTACCGCTGTTGAGATCCAGTTCGATGTAACCCACTCGTGCACCCAAC
TGATCTTCAGCATCTTTTACTTTCACCAGCGTTTCTGGGTGAGCAAAAACAGGAAGGCAAAATGCCGCAA
AAAAGGGAATAAGGGCGACACGGAAATGTTGAATACTCATACTCTTCCTTTTTCAATATTATTGAAGCAT
TTATCAGGGTTATTGTCTCATGAGCGGATACATATTTGAATGTATTTAGAAAAATAAACAAATAGGGGTT
CCGCGCACATTTCCCCGAAAAGTGCCACCTGACGTCGACGGATCGGGAGATCTCCCGATCCCCTATGGTG
CACTCTCAGTACAATCTGCTCTGATGCCGCATAGTTAAGCCAGTATCTGCTCCCTGCTTGTGTGTTGGAG
GTCGCTGAGTAGTGCGCGAGCAAAATTTAAGCTACAACAAGGCAAGGCTTGACCGACAATTGCATGAAGA
ATCTGCTTAGGGTTAGGCGTTTTGCGCTGCTTCGCGATGTACGGGCCAGATATA
