>Addgene plasmid #41000 | pcDNA5/FRT/TO-neo (1795) | addgene partial sequence | sequence record 55149 | CMV-F 5'-CGCAAATGGGCGGTAGGCGTG-3'
AGCAGAGCTCTCCCTATCAGTGATAGAGATCTCCCTATCAGTGATAGAGATCGTCGACGAGCTCGTTTAG
TGAACCGTCAGATCGCCTGGAGACGCCATCCACGCTGTTTTGACCTCCATAGAAGACACCGGGACCGATC
CAGCCTCCGGACTCTAGCGTTTAAACTTAAGCTTGGTACCGAGCTCGGATCCACTAGTCCAGTGTGGTGG
AATTCTGCAGATATCCAGCACAGTGGCGGCCGCTCGAGTCTAGAGGGCCCGTTTAAACCCGCTGATCAGC
CTCGACTGTGCCTTCTAGTTGCCAGCCATCTGTTGTTTGCCCCTCCCCCGTGCCTTCCTTGACCCTGGAA
GGTGCCACTCCCACTGTCCTTTCCTAATAAAATGAGGAAATTGCATCGCATTGTCTGAGTAGGTGTCATT
CTATTCTGGGGGGTGGGGTGGGGCAGGACAGCAAGGGGGAGGATTGGGAAGACAATAGCAGGCATGCTGG
GGATGCGGTGGGCTCTATGGCTTCTGAGGCGGAAAGAACCAGCTGGGGCTCTAGGGGGTATCCCC
[124 nt withheld, positions 556-679]
C
[91 nt withheld, positions 681-771]
AGGGTGATGGTTCACGTACCTAGAAGTTCCTATTCCGAAGTTCCTATTCTCTAGAAAGTATAGGAACTTC
CTTGGCCATTGAACAAGATGGATTGCACGCAGGTTCTCCGGCCGCTTGG
