>Addgene plasmid #41000 | pcDNA5/FRT/TO-neo (1795) | addgene partial sequence | sequence record 55151 | Neo-R 5'-GCCCAGTCATAGCCGAATAG-3'
CTGCGTGCAATCCATCTTGTTCAATGGCCAAGGAAGTTCCTATACTTTCTAGAGAATAGGAACTTCGGAA
TAGGAACTTCTAGGTACGTGAACCATCACCCT
[91 nt withheld, positions 103-193]
G
[124 nt withheld, positions 195-318]
GGGGATACCCCCTAGAGCCCCAGCTGGTTCTTTCCGCCTCAGAAGCCATAGAGCCCACCGCATCCCCAGC
ATGCCTGCTATTGTCTTCCCAATCCTCCCCCTTGCTGTCCTGCCCCACCCCACCCCCCAGAATAGAATGA
CACCTACTCAGACAATGCGATGCAATTTCCTCATTTTATTAGGAAAGGACAGTGGGAGTGGCACCTTCCA
GGGTCAAGGAAGGCACGGGGGAGGGGCAAACAACAGATGGCTGGCAACTAGAAGGCACAGTCGAGGCTGA
TCAGCGGGTTTAAACGGGCCCTCTAGACTCGAGCGGCCGCCACTGTGCTGGATATCTGCAGAATTCCACC
ACACTGGACTAGTGGATCCGAGCTCGGTACCAAGCTTAAGTTTAAACGCTAGAGTCCGGAGGCTGGATCG
GTCCCGGTGTCTTCTATGGAGGTCAAAACAGCGTGGATGGCGTCTCCAGGCGATCTGACGGTTCACTAAA
CGAGCTCGTCGACGATCTCTATCACTGATAGGGAGATCTCTATCACTGATAGGGAGAGCTCTGCTTATAT
AGACCTCC
